>Addgene plasmid #81281 | pDONR223_B2M_p.M1V | addgene full sequence | sequence record 168335 | Addgene NGS Result
GGCAGTTCCCTACTCTCGCGTTAACGCTAGCATGGATGTTTTCCCAGTCACGACGTTGTAAAACGACGGC
CAGTCTTAAGCTCGGGCCCCAAATAATGATTTTATTTTGACTGATAGTGACCTGTTCGTTGCAACAAATT
GATGAGCAATGCTTTTTTATAATGCCAACTTTGTACAAAAAAGTTGGCACCGTGTCTCGCTCCGTGGCCT
TAGCTGTGCTCGCGCTACTCTCTCTTTCTGGCCTGGAGGCT
[297 nt withheld, positions 252-548]
TGATTGCCAACTTTCTTGTACAAAGTTGGCATTATAAGAAAGCATTGCTTATCAATTTGTTGCAACGAAC
AGGTCACTATCAGTCAAAATAAAATCATTATTTGCCATCCAGCTGATATCCCCTATAGTGAGTCGTATTA
CATGGTCATAGCTGTTTCCTGGCAGCTCTGGCCCGTGTCTCAAAATCTCTGATGTTACATTGCACAAGAT
AAAAATATATCATCATGCCTCCTCTAGACCAGCCAGGACAGAAATGCCTCGACTTCGCTGCTACCCAAGG
TTGCCGGGTGACGCACACCGTGGAAACGGATGAAGGCACGAACCCAGTGGACATAAGCCTGTTCGGTTCG
TAAGCTGTAATGCAAGTAGCGTATGCGCTCACGCAACTGGTCCAGAACCTTGACCGAACGCAGCGGTGGT
AACGGCGCAGTGGCGGTTTTCATGGCTTGTTATGACTGTTTTTTTGGGGTACAGTCTATGCCTCGGGCAT
CCAAGCAGCAAGCGCGTTACGCCGTGGGTCGATGTTTGATGTTATGGAGCAGCAACGATGTTACGCAGCA
GGGCAGTCGCCCTAAAACAAAGTTAAACATTATGAGGGAAGCGGTGATCGCCGAAGTATCGACTCAACTA
TCAGAGGTAGTTGGCGTCATCGAGCGCCATCTCGAACCGACGTTGCTGGCCGTACATTTGTACGGCTCCG
CAGTGGATGGCGGCCTGAAGCCACACAGTGATATTGATTTGCTGGTTACGGTGACCGTAAGGCTTGATGA
AACAACGCGGCGAGCTTTGATCAACGACCTTTTGGAAACTTCGGCTTCCCCTGGAGAGAGCGAGATTCTC
CGCGCTGTAGAAGTCACCATTGTTGTGCACGACGACATCATTCCGTGGCGTTATCCAGCTAAGCGCGAAC
TGCAATTTGGAGAATGGCAGCGCAATGACATTCTTGCAGGTATCTTCGAGCCAGCCACGATCGACATTGA
TCTGGCTATCTTGCTGACAAAAGCAAGAGAACATAGCGTTGCCTTGGTAGGTCCAGCGGCGGAGGAACTC
TTTGATCCGGTTCCTGAACAGGATCTATTTGAGGCGCTAAATGAAACCTTAACGCTATGGAACTCGCCGC
CCGACTGGGCTGGCGATGAGCGAAATGTAGTGCTTACGTTGTCCCGCATTTGGTACAGCGCAGTAACCGG
CAAAATCGCGCCGAAGGATGTCGCTGCCGACTGGGCAATGGAGCGCCTGCCGGCCCAGTATCAGCCCGTC
ATACTTGAAGCTAGACAGGCTTATCTTGGACAAGAAGAAGATCGCTTGGCCTCGCGCGCAGATCAGTTGG
AAGAATTTGTCCACTACGTGAAAGGCGAGATCACCAAGGTAGTCGGCAAATAACCCTCGAGCCACCCATG
ACCAAAATCCCTTAACGTGAGTTACGCGTCGTTCCACTGAGCGTCAGACCCCGTAGAAAAGATCAAAGGA
TCTTCTTGAGATCCTTTTTTTCTGCGCGTAATCTGCTGCTTGCAAACAAAAAAACCACCGCTACCAGCGG
TGGTTTGTTTGCCGGATCAAGAGCTACCAACTCTTTTTCCGAAGGTAACTGGCTTCAGCAGAGCGCAGAT
ACCAAATACTGTTCTTCTAGTGTAGCCGTAGTTAGGCCACCACTTCAAGAACTCTGTAGCACCGCCTACA
TACCTCGCTCTGCTAATCCTGTTACCAGTGGCTGCTGCCAGTGGCGATAAGTCGTGTCTTACCGGGTTGG
ACTCAAGACGATAGTTACCGGATAAGGCGCAGCGGTCGGGCTGAACGGGGGGTTCGTGCACACAGCCCAG
CTTGGAGCGAACGACCTACACCGAACTGAGATACCTACAGCGTGAGCTATGAGAAAGCGCCACGCTTCCC
GAAGGGAGAAAGGCGGACAGGTATCCGGTAAGCGGCAGGGTCGGAACAGGAGAGCGCACGAGGGAGCTTC
CAGGGGGAAACGCCTGGTATCTTTATAGTCCTGTCGGGTTTCGCCACCTCTGACTTGAGCGTCGATTTTT
GTGATGCTCGTCAGGGGGGCGGAGCCTATGGAAAAACGCCAGCAACGCGGCCTTTTTACGGTTCCTGGCC
TTTTGCTGGCCTTTTGCTCACATGTTCTTTCCTGCGTTATCCCCTGATTCTGTGGATAACCGTATTACCG
CCTTTGAGTGAGCTGATACCGCTCGCCGCAGCCGAACGACCGAGCGCAGCGAGTCAGTGAGCGAGGAAGC
GGAAGAGCGCCCAATACGCAAACCGCCTCTCCCCGCGCGTTGGCCGATTCATTAATGCAGCTGGCACGAC
AGGTTTCCCGACTGGAAAGCGGGCAGTGAGCGCAACGCAATTAATACGCGTACCGCTAGCCAGGAAGAGT
TTGTAGAAACGCAAAAAGGCCATCCGTCAGGATGGCCTTCTGCTTAGTTTGATGCCTGGCAGTTTATGGC
GGGCGTCCTGCCCGCCACCCTCCGGGCCGTTGCTTCACAACGTTCAAATCCGCTCCCGGCGGATTTGTCC
TACTCAGGAGAGCGTTCACCGACAAACAACAGATAAAACGAAAGGCCCAGTCTTCCGACTGAGCCTTTCG
TTTTATTTGATGCCT
Features (pLannotate 1.2.2; 12 found; start..end, strand, type, name):
     38..74      -  CDS            lacZα (fragment): LacZα fragment of β-galactosidase; lacZ fragment
     91..186     +  protein_bind   attL3: mutant version of attL; recombination site for the Gateway® LR reaction LR Clonase™
    195..548     +  CDS            B2M (sequence partly withheld): B2MG_HUMAN - Experimental evidence at protein level: Swiss-Prot protein existence level 1. Component of the class I major histocompatibility complex (MHC). Involved in the presentation of peptide antigens to the immune system. Exogenously applied M.tuberculosis EsxA or EsxA-EsxB (or EsxA expressed in host) binds B2M and decreases its export to the cell surface (total protein levels do not change), probably leading to defects in class I antigen presentation (PubMed:25356553). From Homo sapiens (Human).
    556..651     -  protein_bind   attL3: mutant version of attL; recombination site for the Gateway® LR reaction LR Clonase™
    670..688     -  promoter       T7 promoter: promoter for bacteriophage T7 RNA polymerase
    878..901     +  promoter       Pc promoter (fragment): intI1 (promoter lies within the coding sequence); class 1 integron promoter
   1077..1133    +  CDS            GmR (fragment): gentamycin acetyltransferase; aacC1; confers resistance to gentamycin
   1140..1931    +  CDS            SmR: aminoglycoside adenylyltransferase (Murphy, 1985); aadA; confers resistance to spectinomycin and streptomycin
   2024..2612    +  rep_origin     ori: high-copy-number ColE1/pMB1/pBR322/pUC origin of replication
   2795..2887    +  CDS            lacI (fragment): lac repressor; lacI; The lac repressor binds to the lac operator to inhibit transcription in E. coli. This inhibition can be relieved by adding lactose or isopropyl-β-D-thiogalactopyranoside (IPTG).
   2942..2969    -  terminator     rrnB T2 terminator: transcription terminator T2 from the E. coli rrnB gene
   3101..3144    +  terminator     rrnB T1 terminator: Escherichia coli rrnB; transcription terminator T1 from the E. coli rrnB gene
