[The description below was written by a language model from this plasmid's Addgene catalogue record and pLannotate feature annotations shown in this document.]
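Description:
pDONR223_B2M_p.M1V is a Gateway entry clone built on the Invitrogen pDONR223 backbone and carries a mutant allele of the human B2M open reading frame. It is part of the Target Accelerator Plasmid Collection. The plasmid is about 3.15 kb and is maintained in E. coli at high copy through a ColE1/pUC-type origin. Selection is with spectinomycin, conferred by the aadA (SmR) aminoglycoside adenylyltransferase gene. That gene lies downstream of a fragment of the class 1 integron Pc promoter and a remnant of a gentamicin resistance gene. Other annotated backbone elements are rrnB T1 and T2 transcription terminators, short lacZα and lacI fragments, and a T7 promoter beside the insert on the opposite strand.

The insert encodes beta-2-microglobulin, the light chain of the MHC class I complex needed for peptide antigen presentation. It carries the M1V substitution, which changes the initiator methionine codon to valine. The depositor describes the clone as "closed", meaning a stop codon immediately follows the coding sequence, so it is not suited to C-terminal fusions in destination vectors. The ORF is flanked by two attL recombination sites. The automated annotation labels both as attL3, but they serve as the paired sites for an LR Clonase reaction.

The entry vector has no promoter driving the insert, so expression requires moving the ORF into a destination vector that supplies a promoter and any tags. The associated publication concerns the systematic functional testing of rare cancer variants. This clone therefore serves as a transferable source of the B2M variant for comparison with the wild-type gene in such assays.
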