Addgene plasmid #81281: pDONR223_B2M_p.M1V
Purpose: Gateway Donor vector containing B2M , part of the Target Accelerator Plasmid Collection.
Depositing lab: Jesse Boehm & William Hahn & David Root. Depositing organization: Broad Institute. Publication: Systematic Functional Interrogation of Rare Cancer Variants Identifies Oncogenic Alleles. Kim E, Ilic N, Shrestha Y, Zou L, Kamburov A, Zhu C, Yang X, Lubonja R, Tran N, Nguyen C, Lawrence MS, Piccioni F, Bagul M, Doench JG, Chouinard CR, Wu X, Hogstrom L, Natoli T, Tamayo P, Horn H, Corsello SM, Lage K, Root DE, Subramanian A, Golub TR, Getz G, Boehm JS, Hahn WC. Cancer Discov. 2016 Jul;6(7):714-26. doi: 10.1158/2159-8290.CD-16-0160. Epub 2016 May 4. PubMed 27147599.
Backbone
  Vector backbone: pDONR223
  Backbone manufacturer: Invitrogen
  Backbone size w/o insert (bp): 2790
  Vector type: Gateway Entry vector
Growth in bacteria
  Bacterial resistance: Spectinomycin, 50 μg/mL
  Growth temperature: 37°C
  Growth strain: DH5alpha
  Copy number: High Copy
Gene/Insert
  Gene/Insert name: B2M
  Species: H. sapiens (human)
  Mutation: M1V
  GenBank ID: NM_004048.2
  Entrez Gene: B2M (a.k.a. IMD43)
  Promoter: None
  Cloning method: Gateway Cloning
  Sequencing primers: 5′ M13pUC-fwd; 3′ M13-Rev
Terms and licenses: Academic/Nonprofit Terms; Industry Terms: Not Available to Industry
Depositor comments: Closed state: stop codon immediately follows insert
How to cite: pDONR223_B2M_p.M1V was a gift from Jesse Boehm & William Hahn & David Root (Addgene plasmid # 81281 ; http://n2t.net/addgene:81281 ; RRID:Addgene_81281)
