>Addgene plasmid #81281 | pDONR223_B2M_p.M1V | depositor partial sequence | sequence record 154600 | Insert sequence
GTGTCTCGCTCCGTGGCCTTAGCTGTGCTCGCGCTACTCTCTCTTTCTGGCCTGGAGGCT
[297 nt withheld, positions 61-357]
